Addgene plasmid #125207: pSBbi-Puro_LPAR_AKAR-mut
Purpose: SB-transposon plasmid for stable expression of unphosphorylatable "dead" version of lipid raft-targeted FRET-based PKA activity reporter
Depositing lab: Eric Davis. Depositing organization: University of Texas MD Anderson Cancer Center.
Backbone
  Vector backbone: pSBbi-Pur
  Backbone manufacturer: Addgene plasmid # 60523
  Backbone size w/o insert (bp): 5661
  Vector type: Mammalian Expression ; Transposon
  Selectable markers: Puromycin
Growth in bacteria
  Bacterial resistance: Ampicillin, 100 μg/mL
  Growth temperature: 37°C
  Growth strain: DH5alpha
  Copy number: High Copy
Gene/Insert
  Gene/Insert name: LPAR_AKAR-mut
  Species: Synthetic
  Insert size (bp): 2388
  Mutation: FoxO1 Thr-24 changed to Val rendering this inactive and unphosphorylatable
  Promoter: EF1a/RPBSA
  Tag / fusion protein: Lyn tag (GCIKSKRKD), mCerulean3 (N terminal on insert); EV linker, cpVenus[E172] (C terminal on insert)
  Cloning method: Restriction Enzyme; 5′ cloning site SfiI (not destroyed); 3′ cloning site SfiI (not destroyed)
  Sequencing primers: 5′ GCCTCAGACAGTGGTTCAAAG; 3′ AGGCACAGTCGAGGCTGAT
Terms and licenses: Academic/Nonprofit Terms; Industry Terms: Not Available to Industry
Depositor comments: Insert subcloned from Addgene plasmid #64932. Targeted to membrane by lipid raft-targeting peptide (GCIKSKRKD) derived from human kinase LYN.
How to cite: pSBbi-Puro_LPAR_AKAR-mut was a gift from Eric Davis (Addgene plasmid # 125207 ; http://n2t.net/addgene:125207 ; RRID:Addgene_125207)
