[The description below was written by a language model from this plasmid's Addgene catalogue record and pLannotate feature annotations shown in this document.]
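Description:
pSBbi-Puro_LPAR_AKAR-mut is a Sleeping Beauty transposon plasmid for stable mammalian expression, built on the pSBbi-Pur backbone with a synthetic biosensor insert of about 2.4 kb cloned between two retained SfiI sites. It is maintained in E. coli through a high-copy ColE1/pUC-type origin and an ampicillin resistance gene. The pSBbi design uses a bidirectional arrangement. The EF-1α promoter drives the gene of interest in one direction, terminated by a bGH polyadenylation signal. The synthetic RPBSA promoter named in the catalogue entry would drive the oppositely oriented puromycin N-acetyltransferase gene, which ends in a rabbit β-globin poly(A) signal. The automated annotation marks neither RPBSA nor the transposon inverted repeats. When the plasmid is supplied together with a Sleeping Beauty transposase, the cassette integrates into the genome and puromycin selects stable cell populations.

The payload is a lipid raft-targeted, FRET-based reporter of PKA activity in a deliberately inactive form. A short membrane-targeting peptide from human LYN kinase sits at the N terminus and directs the sensor to raft domains. It is followed by the donor mCerulean3, then a phosphoamino acid-binding module annotated as a fragment of yeast RAD53 (probably an FHA domain), the long flexible EV linker, and a circularly permuted Venus acceptor. In a functional sensor of this type, phosphorylation of the substrate motif promotes binding to the phospho-binding domain and changes FRET. Here the record states that the phosphoacceptor, described as FoxO1 Thr-24, is changed to valine, so the sensor cannot be phosphorylated. The construct therefore serves as a negative control for the active raft-targeted reporter, separating kinase-dependent FRET changes from artefacts. The two full-sequence records, both 8,046 nt, carry the same features in the same order from different start points.
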