Features (pLannotate 1.2.2; 14 found; start..end, strand, type, name):
      1..31      +  rep_origin     M13 ori (fragment): M13 bacteriophage origin of replication; arrow indicates direction of (+) strand synthesis
     32..82      -  misc_feature   bom (fragment): basis of mobility region from pBR322
    109..213     +  promoter       AmpR promoter: bla
    214..1074    +  CDS            AmpR: β-lactamase; bla; confers resistance to ampicillin, carbenicillin, and related antibiotics
   1245..1833    +  rep_origin     ori: high-copy-number ColE1/pMB1/pBR322/pUC origin of replication
   2396..2451    -  polyA_signal   β-globin poly(A) signal: rabbit β-globin polyadenylation signal (Gil and Proudfoot, 1987)
   2522..2602    -  CDS            HBB (fragment): HBB_PONPY - Experimental evidence at transcript level: Swiss-Prot protein existence level 2. Involved in oxygen transport from the lung to the various peripheral tissues. From Pongo pygmaeus (Bornean orangutan).
   2616..3215    -  CDS            PuroR: puromycin N-acetyltransferase; pac from Streptomyces alboniger; confers resistance to puromycin
   3848..5029    +  promoter       EF-1α promoter: strong constitutive promoter for human elongation factor EF-1α
   5103..5819    +  CDS            mCerulean3: mCerulean3 is a basic (constitutively fluorescent) cyan fluorescent protein published in 2011, derived from Aequorea victoria. It is reported to be a somewhat slowly-maturing monomer with very low acid sensitivity.
   5829..6251    +  CDS            RAD53 (fragment): RAD53_YEAST - Also known as MEC2, SAD1, SPK1. Experimental evidence at protein level: Swiss-Prot protein existence level 1. Controls S-phase checkpoint as well as G1 and G2 DNA damage checkpoints. Phosphorylates proteins on serine, threonine, and tyrosine. Prevents entry into anaphase and mitotic exit after DNA damage via regulation of the Polo kinase CDC5. Seems to be involved in the phosphorylation of RPH1. From Saccharomyces cerevisiae (strain ATCC 204508 / S288c) (Baker's yeast).
   6708..7439    +  CDS            cp173Venus: circularly permuted form of the Venus yellow fluorescent protein (Nagai et al., 2004) efficient FRET acceptor for CFP
   7499..7723    +  polyA_signal   bGH poly(A) signal: bovine growth hormone polyadenylation signal
   7727..7748    +  promoter       SV40 promoter (fragment): SV40 enhancer and early promoter
>Addgene plasmid #125207 | pSBbi-Puro_LPAR_AKAR-mut | depositor full sequence | sequence record 239454 | Full Sequence
AATTTTAACAAAATATTAACGCTTACAATTTCCTGATGCGGTATTTTCTCCTTACGCATCTGTGCGGTAT
TTCACACCGCATCAGGTGGCACTTTTCGGGGAAATGTGCGCGGAACCCCTATTTGTTTATTTTTCTAAAT
ACATTCAAATATGTATCCGCTCATGAGACAATAACCCTGATAAATGCTTCAATAATATTGAAAAAGGAAG
AGTATGAGTATTCAACATTTCCGTGTCGCCCTTATTCCCTTTTTTGCGGCATTTTGCCTTCCTGTTTTTG
CTCACCCAGAAACGCTGGTGAAAGTAAAAGATGCTGAAGATCAGTTGGGTGCACGAGTGGGTTACATCGA
ACTGGATCTCAACAGCGGTAAGATCCTTGAGAGTTTTCGCCCCGAAGAACGTTTTCCAATGATGAGCACT
TTTAAAGTTCTGCTATGTGGCGCGGTATTATCCCGTATTGACGCCGGGCAAGAGCAACTCGGTCGCCGCA
TACACTATTCTCAGAATGACTTGGTTGAGTACTCACCAGTCACAGAAAAGCATCTTACGGATGGCATGAC
AGTAAGAGAATTATGCAGTGCTGCCATAACCATGAGTGATAACACTGCGGCCAACTTACTTCTGACAACG
ATCGGAGGACCGAAGGAGCTAACCGCTTTTTTGCACAACATGGGGGATCATGTAACTCGCCTTGATCGTT
GGGAACCGGAGCTGAATGAAGCCATACCAAACGACGAGCGTGACACCACGATGCCTGTAGCAATGGCAAC
AACGTTGCGCAAACTATTAACTGGCGAACTACTTACTCTAGCTTCCCGGCAACAATTAATAGACTGGATG
GAGGCGGATAAAGTTGCAGGACCACTTCTGCGCTCGGCCCTTCCGGCTGGCTGGTTTATTGCTGATAAAT
CTGGAGCCGGTGAGCGTGGGTCTCGCGGTATCATTGCAGCACTGGGGCCAGATGGTAAGCCCTCCCGTAT
CGTAGTTATCTACACGACGGGGAGTCAGGCAACTATGGATGAACGAAATAGACAGATCGCTGAGATAGGT
GCCTCACTGATTAAGCATTGGTAACTGTCAGACCAAGTTTACTCATATATACTTTAGATTGATTTAAAAC
TTCATTTTTAATTTAAAAGGATCTAGGTGAAGATCCTTTTTGATAATCTCATGACCAAAATCCCTTAACG
TGAGTTTTCGTTCCACTGAGCGTCAGACCCCGTAGAAAAGATCAAAGGATCTTCTTGAGATCCTTTTTTT
CTGCGCGTAATCTGCTGCTTGCAAACAAAAAAACCACCGCTACCAGCGGTGGTTTGTTTGCCGGATCAAG
AGCTACCAACTCTTTTTCCGAAGGTAACTGGCTTCAGCAGAGCGCAGATACCAAATACTGTTCTTCTAGT
GTAGCCGTAGTTAGGCCACCACTTCAAGAACTCTGTAGCACCGCCTACATACCTCGCTCTGCTAATCCTG
TTACCAGTGGCTGCTGCCAGTGGCGATAAGTCGTGTCTTACCGGGTTGGACTCAAGACGATAGTTACCGG
ATAAGGCGCAGCGGTCGGGCTGAACGGGGGGTTCGTGCACACAGCCCAGCTTGGAGCGAACGACCTACAC
CGAACTGAGATACCTACAGCGTGAGCTATGAGAAAGCGCCACGCTTCCCGAAGGGAGAAAGGCGGACAGG
TATCCGGTAAGCGGCAGGGTCGGAACAGGAGAGCGCACGAGGGAGCTTCCAGGGGGAAACGCCTGGTATC
TTTATAGTCCTGTCGGGTTTCGCCACCTCTGACTTGAGCGTCGATTTTTGTGATGCTCGTCAGGGGGGCG
GAGCCTATGGAAAAACGCCAGCAACGCGGCCTTTTTACGGTTCCTGGCCTTTTGCTGGCCTTTTGCTCAC
ATGTTCTTTCCTGCGTTATCCCCTGATTCTGTGGATAACCGTATTACCGCCTTTGAGTGAGCTGATACCG
CTCGCCGCAGCCGAACGACCGAGCGCAGCGAGTCAGTGAGCGAGGAAGCGGATCCCTATACAGTTGAAGT
CGGAAGTTTACATACACCTTAGCCAAATACATTTAAACTCACTTTTTCACAATTCCTGACATTTAATCCT
AGTAAAAATTCCCTGTCTTAGGTCAGTTAGGATCACCACTTTATTTTAAGAATGTGAAATATCAGAATAA
TAGTAGAGAGAATGATTCATTTCAGCTTTTATTTCTTTCATCACATTCCCAGTGGGTCAGAAGTTTACAT
ACACTCGACTCCTCTGCAGAATGCGGCGATGTTTCGGTAAGGGGTCCCGAGTAGCTAGTTCATGGCAGCC
AGCATATGGCATATGTTGCCAAACTCTAAACCAAATACTCATTCTGATGTTTTAAATGATTTGCCCTCCC
ATATGTCCTTCCGAGTGAGAGACACAAAAAATTCCAACACACTATTGCAATGAAAATAAATTTCCTTTAT
TAGCCAGAAGTCAGATGCTCAAGGGGCTTCATGATGTCCCCATAATTTTTGGCAGAGGGAAAAAGATCTC
AGTGGTATTTGTGAGCCAGGGCATTGGCCACACCAGCCACCACCTTCTGATAGGCAGCCTGCACCTGAGG
AGTGAATTCACGACAGGCCTTCGAATCAGGCACCGGGCTTGCGGGTCATGCACCAGGTGCGCGGTCCTTC
GGGCACCTCGACGTCGGCGGTGACGGTGAAGCCGAGCCGCTCGTAGAAGGGGAGGTTGCGGGGCGCGGAG
GTCTCCAGGAAGGCGGGCACCCCGGCGCGCTCGGCCGCCTCCACTCCGGGGAGCACGACGGCGCTGCCCA
GACCCTTGCCCTGGTGGTCGGGCGAGACGCCGACGGTGGCCAGGAACCACGCGGGCTCCTTGGGCCGGTG
CGGCGCCAGGAGGCCTTCCATCTGTTGCTGCGCGGCCAGCCGGGAACCGCTCAACTCGGCCATGCGCGGG
CCGATCTCGGCGAACACCGCCCCCGCTTCGACGCTCTCCGGCGTGGTCCAGACCGCCACCGCGGCGCCGT
CGTCCGCGACCCACACCTTGCCGATGTCGAGCCCGACGCGCGTGAGGAAGAGTTCTTGCAGCTCGGTGAC
CCGCTCGATGTGGCGGTCCGGATCGACGGTGTGGCGCGTGGCGGGGTAGTCGGCGAACGCGGCGGCGAGG
GTGCGTACGGCCCTGGGGACGTCGTCGCGGGTGGCGAGGCGCACCGTGGGCTTGTACTCGGTCATGGTGG
CCTCAGGTGCAGAGGTTTCTACAGGGAAAGAGAGAAAGGCTACAGTTAGTTTGCTGTGATGATGCTAAGT
GCCGAGGTCAGATGTCTATGGATTGTACACGGAATCCCAACGCAGGAACCAAAAAACACTCACCCAAAAA
AATGGCGCTAAGGCCGAGAGAAAGGCGAAGTTCCGTCTACGGCTATATACCTTGAAACAGGGGCGGCAGA
AGTGACGCAACGCGGTTGCGCGGACGGCTTCCTGTGTTTTCATTGGTCGAAGCGTTCTGCGCGTGCGCAG
AGATTCCCCAGGGAAGGCGGGCCCTCTTCCGAATGTCCAATCCGGACATTCTTCCGGTTGGACCTCCGCG
GTCAGCGCTGTGCCCGGCGAGAGATCACGTGGGGCGCGGAGGCGGTGCTGCTGGGGCACGGCCGTCCAGC
CTCGGCGGCCATATTTTTGAGGGGCTGTTCATCTCGTTCACACGCTCTGTCCGCCATGTTTGTGAGTGGA
AGCGCCATTACCCCTTCAAGCGACTGAAGGCTGCAGGGCCTCTGGTGGCCCGCATGGGGAGACCAGACCC
GCCAGGCCCGCCTTTCCGCACTCAGTCCGGGCTTACTTTATTTTGTGAGACAGGGTCTCGCCTAGAGGCT
CCGGTGCCCGTCAGTGGGCAGAGCGCACATCGCCCACAGTCCCCGAGAAGTTGGGGGGAGGGGTCGGCAA
TTGAACCGGTGCCTAGAGAAGGTGGCGCGGGGTAAACTGGGAAAGTGATGTCGTGTACTGGCTCCGCCTT
TTTCCCGAGGGTGGGGGAGAACCGTATATAAGTGCAGTAGTCGCCGTGAACGTTCTTTTTCGCAACGGGT
TTGCCGCCAGAACACAGGTAAGTGCCGTGTGTGGTTCCCGCGGGCCTGGCCTCTTTACGGGTTATGGCCC
TTGCGTGCCTTGAATTACTTCCACGCCCCTGGCTGCAGTACGTGATTCTTGATCCCGAGCTTCGGGTTGG
AAGTGGGTGGGAGAGTTCGAGGCCTTGCGCTTAAGGAGCCCCTTCGCCTCGTGCTTGAGTTGAGGCTTGG
CCTGGGCGCTGGGGCCGCCGCGTGCGAATCTGGTGGCACCTTCGCGCCTGTCTCGCTGCTTTCGATAAGT
CTCTAGCCATTTAAAATTTTTGATGACCTGCTGCGACGCTTTTTTTCTGGCAAGATAGTCTTGTAAATGC
GGGCCAAGATCTGCACACTGGTATTTCGGTTTTTGGGGCCGCGGGCGGCGACGGGGCCCGTGCGTCCCAG
CGCACATGTTCGGCGAGGCGGGGCCTGCGAGCGCGGCCACCGAGAATCGGACGGGGGTAGTCTCAAGCTG
GCCGGCCTGCTCTGGTGCCTGGCCTCGCGCCGCCGTGTATCGCCCCGCCCTGGGCGGCAAGGCTGGCCCG
GTCGGCACCAGTTGCGTGAGCGGAAAGATGGCCGCTTCCCGGCCCTGCTGCAGGGAGCTCAAAATGGAGG
ACGCGGCGCTCGGGAGAGCGGGCGGGTGAGTCACCCACACAAAGGAAAAGGGCCTTTCCGTCCTCAGCCG
TCGCTTCATGTGACTCCACGGAGTACCGGGCGCCGTCCAGGCACCTCGATTAGTTCTCGAGCTTTTGGAG
TACGTCGTCTTTAGGTTGGGGGGAGGGGTTTTATGCGATGGAGTTTCCCCATACTGAGTGGGTGGAGACT
GAAGTTAGGCCAGCTTGGCACTTGATGTAATTCTCCTTGGAATTTGCCCTTTTTGAGTTTGGATCTTGGT
TCATTCTCAAGCCTCAGACAGTGGTTCAAAGTTTTTTTCTTCCATTTAAGGTGTCGTGAAAACTACCCCA
AGCTGGCCTCTGAGGCCACCATGGGGTGCATTAAGTCTAAGCGGAAGGACAAAAAGGATCCCATGGTGAG
CAAGGGCGAGGAGCTGTTCACCGGGGTGGTGCCCATCCTGGTCGAGCTGGACGGCGACGTAAACGGCCAC
AAGTTCAGCGTGTCCGGCGAGGGCGAGGGCGATGCCACCTACGGCAAGCTGACCCTGAAGTTCATCTGCA
CCACCGGCAAGCTGCCCGTGCCCTGGCCCACCCTCGTGACCACCCTGAGCTGGGGCGTGCAGTGCTTCGC
CCGCTACCCCGACCACATGAAGCAGCACGACTTCTTCAAGTCCGCCATGCCCGAAGGCTACGTCCAGGAG
CGCACCATCTTCTTCAAGGACGACGGCAACTACAAGACCCGCGCCGAGGTGAAGTTCGAGGGCGACACCC
TGGTGAACCGCATCGAGCTGAAGGGCATCGACTTCAAGGAGGACGGCAACATCCTGGGGCACAAGCTGGA
GTACAACGCCATCCACGGCAACGTCTATATCACCGCCGACAAGCAGAAGAACGGCATCAAGGCCAACTTC
GGCCTCAACTGCAACATCGAGGACGGCAGCGTGCAGCTCGCCGACCACTACCAGCAGAACACCCCCATCG
GCGACGGCCCCGTGCTGCTGCCCGACAACCACTACCTGAGCACCCAGTCCAAGCTGAGCAAAGACCCCAA
CGAGAAGCGCGATCACATGGTCCTGCTGGAGTTCGTGACCGCCGCCGGGATCACTCTCGGCATGGACGAG
CTGTACAAGCGCATGCATAAGTTTTCTCAAGAACAGATCGGCGAAAACATTGTGTGCAGGGTCATTTGTA
CCACGGGTCAAATTCCCATCCGAGATTTGTCAGCTGATATTTCACAAGTGCTTAAGGAAAAACGATCCAT
AAAGAAAGTTTGGACATTTGGTAGAAACCCAGCCTGTGACTATCATTTAGGAAACATTTCAAGACTGTCA
AATAAGCATTTCCAAATACTACTAGGAGAAGACGGTAACCTTTTATTGAATGACATTTCCACTAATGGGA
CCTGGTTAAATGGGCAAAAAGTCGAGAAGAACAGCAATCAGTTACTGTCTCAAGGTGATGAAATAACCGT
TGGTGTAGGCGTGGAATCAGATATTTTATCTCTGGTCATTTTCATAAACGACAAATTTAAGCAGTGCCTC
GAGCAGAACAAAGTTGATCGCTCTGCAGGTAAGCCAGGCAGCGGCGAGGGCAGCACCAAGGGCCTGGTCG
ACGGAACCTCTGCAGGAGGTTCCGCAGGGGGTTCCGCCGGAGGAAGCGCCGGTGGCTCTGCTGGCGGCTC
TGCTGGTGGGTCTGCCGGCGGATCTGCGGGAGGGAGTGCGGGTGGAAGCGCAGGAGGCAGTGCCGGGGGA
TCAGCGGGGGGAAGTGCCGGGGGTAGTGCTGGTGGCTCTGCAGGAGGTTCCGCAGGGGGTTCCGCCGGAG
GAAGCGCCGGTGGCTCTGCTGGCGGCTCTGCTGGTGGGTCTGCCGGCGGATCTGCGGGAGGGAGTGCGGG
TGGAAGCGCAGGAGGCAGTGCCGGGGGATCAGCGGGAGGAAGTGCCGGGGGTAGTGCTGGTGGCAGCGGC
GTCGACACAAAGGGCCTGCGGAGAGCTGTCCTCGTGGATGGCGGAACAGAGCTCATGGGCGGCGTGCAGC
TCGCCGACCACTACCAGCAGAACACCCCCATCGGCGACGGCCCCGTGCTGCTGCCCGACAACCACTACCT
GAGCTACCAGTCCAAGCTGAGCAAAGACCCCAACGAGAAGCGCGATCACATGGTCCTGCTGGAGTTCGTG
ACCGCCGCCGGGATCACTCTCGGCATGGACGAGCTGTACAAGGGAGGTACCGGTGGATCTATGGTGAGCA
AGGGCGAGGAGCTGTTCACCGGGGTGGTGCCCATCCTGGTCGAGCTGGACGGCGACGTAAACGGCCACAA
GTTCAGCGTGTCCGGCGAGGGCGAGGGCGATGCCACCTACGGCAAGCTGACCCTGAAGCTGATCTGCACC
ACCGGCAAGCTGCCCGTGCCCTGGCCCACCCTCGTGACCACCCTGGGCTACGGCCTTCAGTGCTTCGCCC
GCTACCCCGACCACATGAAGCAGCACGACTTCTTCAAGTCCGCCATGCCCGAAGGCTACGTCCAGGAGCG
CACCATCTTCTTCAAGGACGACGGCAACTACAAGACCCGCGCCGAGGTGAAGTTCGAGGGCGACACCCTG
GTGAACCGCATCGAGCTGAAGGGCATCGACTTCAAGGAGGACGGCAACATCCTGGGGCACAAGCTGGAGT
ACAACTACAACAGCCACAACGTCTATATCACCGCCGACAAGCAGAAGAACGGCATCAAGGCCAACTTCAA
GATCCGCCACAACATCGAGTAAGGCCTGTCAGGCCAAGCTTGGGGATCAATTCTCTAGAGCTCGCTGATC
AGCCTCGACTGTGCCTTCTAGTTGCCAGCCATCTGTTGTTTGCCCCTCCCCCGTGCCTTCCTTGACCCTG
GAAGGTGCCACTCCCACTGTCCTTTCCTAATAAAATGAGGAAATTGCATCGCATTGTCTGAGTAGGTGTC
ATTCTATTCTGGGGGGTGGGGTGGGGCAGGACAGCAAGGGGGAGGATTGGGAAGACAATAGCAGGCATGC
TGGGGATGCGGTGGGCTCTATGGCTTCTGAGGCGGAAAGAACCAGCTGGGCCTACTAGATAGCGGACCCC
TTACCGAAACATCGCCGCATTCTGCAGAGGAGTCGAACTTAGTGTATGTAAACTTCTGACCCACTGGAAT
TGTGATACAGTGAATTATAAGTGAAATAATCTGTCTGTAAACAATTGTTGGAAAAATGACTTGTGTCATG
CACAAAGTAGATGTCCTAACTGACTTGCCAAAACTATTGTTTGTTAACAAGAAATTTGTGGAGTAGTTGA
AAAACGAGTTTTAATGACTCCAACTTAAGTGTATGTAAACTTCCGACTTCAACTGTATAGGGATCC
