Features (pLannotate 1.2.2; 14 found; start..end, strand, type, name):
      1..1182    +  promoter       EF-1α promoter: strong constitutive promoter for human elongation factor EF-1α
   1256..1972    +  CDS            mCerulean3: mCerulean3 is a basic (constitutively fluorescent) cyan fluorescent protein published in 2011, derived from Aequorea victoria. It is reported to be a somewhat slowly-maturing monomer with very low acid sensitivity.
   1982..2404    +  CDS            RAD53 (fragment): RAD53_YEAST - Also known as MEC2, SAD1, SPK1. Experimental evidence at protein level: Swiss-Prot protein existence level 1. Controls S-phase checkpoint as well as G1 and G2 DNA damage checkpoints. Phosphorylates proteins on serine, threonine, and tyrosine. Prevents entry into anaphase and mitotic exit after DNA damage via regulation of the Polo kinase CDC5. Seems to be involved in the phosphorylation of RPH1. From Saccharomyces cerevisiae (strain ATCC 204508 / S288c) (Baker's yeast).
   2861..3592    +  CDS            cp173Venus: circularly permuted form of the Venus yellow fluorescent protein (Nagai et al., 2004) efficient FRET acceptor for CFP
   3652..3876    +  polyA_signal   bGH poly(A) signal: bovine growth hormone polyadenylation signal
   3880..3901    +  promoter       SV40 promoter (fragment): SV40 enhancer and early promoter
   4200..4230    +  rep_origin     M13 ori (fragment): M13 bacteriophage origin of replication; arrow indicates direction of (+) strand synthesis
   4231..4281    -  misc_feature   bom (fragment): basis of mobility region from pBR322
   4308..4412    +  promoter       AmpR promoter: bla
   4413..5273    +  CDS            AmpR: β-lactamase; bla; confers resistance to ampicillin, carbenicillin, and related antibiotics
   5444..6032    +  rep_origin     ori: high-copy-number ColE1/pMB1/pBR322/pUC origin of replication
   6595..6650    -  polyA_signal   β-globin poly(A) signal: rabbit β-globin polyadenylation signal (Gil and Proudfoot, 1987)
   6721..6801    -  CDS            HBB (fragment): HBB_PONPY - Experimental evidence at transcript level: Swiss-Prot protein existence level 2. Involved in oxygen transport from the lung to the various peripheral tissues. From Pongo pygmaeus (Bornean orangutan).
   6815..7414    -  CDS            PuroR: puromycin N-acetyltransferase; pac from Streptomyces alboniger; confers resistance to puromycin
>Addgene plasmid #125207 | pSBbi-Puro_LPAR_AKAR-mut | addgene full sequence | sequence record 243606 | Addgene NGS Result
GCTCCGGTGCCCGTCAGTGGGCAGAGCGCACATCGCCCACAGTCCCCGAGAAGTTGGGGGGAGGGGTCGG
CAATTGAACCGGTGCCTAGAGAAGGTGGCGCGGGGTAAACTGGGAAAGTGATGTCGTGTACTGGCTCCGC
CTTTTTCCCGAGGGTGGGGGAGAACCGTATATAAGTGCAGTAGTCGCCGTGAACGTTCTTTTTCGCAACG
GGTTTGCCGCCAGAACACAGGTAAGTGCCGTGTGTGGTTCCCGCGGGCCTGGCCTCTTTACGGGTTATGG
CCCTTGCGTGCCTTGAATTACTTCCACGCCCCTGGCTGCAGTACGTGATTCTTGATCCCGAGCTTCGGGT
TGGAAGTGGGTGGGAGAGTTCGAGGCCTTGCGCTTAAGGAGCCCCTTCGCCTCGTGCTTGAGTTGAGGCC
TGGCTTGGGCGCTGGGGCCGCCGCGTGCGAATCTGGTGGCACCTTCGCGCCTGTCTCGCTGCTTTCGATA
AGTCTCTAGCCATTTAAAATTTTTGATGACCTGCTGCGACGCTTTTTTTCTGGCAAGATAGTCTTGTAAA
TGCGGGCCAAGATCTGCACACTGGTATTTCGGTTTTTGGGGCCGCGGGCGGCGACGGGGCCCGTGCGTCC
CAGCGCACATGTTCGGCGAGGCGGGGCCTGCGAGCGCGGCCACCGAGAATCGGACGGGGGTAGTCTCAAG
CTGGCCGGCCTGCTCTGGTGCCTGGCCTCGCGCCGCCGTGTATCGCCCCGCCCTGGGCGGCAAGGCTGGC
CCGGTCGGCACCAGTTGCGTGAGCGGAAAGATGGCCGCTTCCCGGCCCTGCTGCAGGGAGCTCAAAATGG
AGGACGCGGCGCTCGGGAGAGCGGGCGGGTGAGTCACCCACACAAAGGAAAAGGGCCTTTCCGTCCTCAG
CCGTCGCTTCATGTGACTCCACGGAGTACCGGGCGCCGTCCAGGCACCTCGATTAGTTCTCGAGCTTTTG
GAGTACGTCGTCTTTAGGTTGGGGGGAGGGGTTTTATGCGATGGAGTTTCCCCATACTGAGTGGGTGGAG
ACTGAAGTTAGGCCAGCTTGGCACTTGATGTAATTCTCCTTGGAATTTGCCCTTTTTGAGTTTGGATCTT
GGTTCATTCTCAAGCCTCAGACAGTGGTTCAAAGTTTTTTTCTTCCATTTAAGGTGTCGTGAAAACTACC
CCAAGCTGGCCTCTGAGGCCACCATGGGGTGCATTAAGTCTAAGCGGAAGGACAAAAAGGATCCCATGGT
GAGCAAGGGCGAGGAGCTGTTCACCGGGGTGGTGCCCATCCTGGTCGAGCTGGACGGCGACGTAAACGGC
CACAAGTTCAGCGTGTCCGGCGAGGGCGAGGGCGATGCCACCTACGGCAAGCTGACCCTGAAGTTCATCT
GCACCACCGGCAAGCTGCCCGTGCCCTGGCCCACCCTCGTGACCACCCTGAGCTGGGGCGTGCAGTGCTT
CGCCCGCTACCCCGACCACATGAAGCAGCACGACTTCTTCAAGTCCGCCATGCCCGAAGGCTACGTCCAG
GAGCGCACCATCTTCTTCAAGGACGACGGCAACTACAAGACCCGCGCCGAGGTGAAGTTCGAGGGCGACA
CCCTGGTGAACCGCATCGAGCTGAAGGGCATCGACTTCAAGGAGGACGGCAACATCCTGGGGCACAAGCT
GGAGTACAACGCCATCCACGGCAACGTCTATATCACCGCCGACAAGCAGAAGAACGGCATCAAGGCCAAC
TTCGGCCTCAACTGCAACATCGAGGACGGCAGCGTGCAGCTCGCCGACCACTACCAGCAGAACACCCCCA
TCGGCGACGGCCCCGTGCTGCTGCCCGACAACCACTACCTGAGCACCCAGTCCAAGCTGAGCAAAGACCC
CAACGAGAAGCGCGATCACATGGTCCTGCTGGAGTTCGTGACCGCCGCCGGGATCACTCTCGGCATGGAC
GAGCTGTACAAGCGCATGCATAAGTTTTCTCAAGAACAGATCGGCGAAAACATTGTGTGCAGGGTCATTT
GTACCACGGGTCAAATTCCCATCCGAGATTTGTCAGCTGATATTTCACAAGTGCTTAAGGAAAAACGATC
CATAAAGAAAGTTTGGACATTTGGTAGAAACCCAGCCTGTGACTATCATTTAGGAAACATTTCAAGACTG
TCAAATAAGCATTTCCAAATACTACTAGGAGAAGACGGTAACCTTTTATTGAATGACATTTCCACTAATG
GGACCTGGTTAAATGGGCAAAAAGTCGAGAAGAACAGCAATCAGTTACTGTCTCAAGGTGATGAAATAAC
CGTTGGTGTAGGCGTGGAATCAGATATTTTATCTCTGGTCATTTTCATAAACGACAAATTTAAGCAGTGC
CTCGAGCAGAACAAAGTTGATCGCTCTGCAGGTAAGCCAGGCAGCGGCGAGGGCAGCACCAAGGGCCTGG
TCGACGGAACCTCTGCAGGAGGTTCCGCAGGGGGTTCCGCCGGAGGAAGCGCCGGTGGCTCTGCTGGCGG
CTCTGCTGGTGGGTCTGCCGGCGGATCTGCGGGAGGGAGTGCGGGTGGAAGCGCAGGAGGCAGTGCCGGG
GGATCAGCGGGGGGAAGTGCCGGGGGTAGTGCTGGTGGCTCTGCAGGAGGTTCCGCAGGGGGTTCCGCCG
GAGGAAGCGCCGGTGGCTCTGCTGGCGGCTCTGCTGGTGGGTCTGCCGGCGGATCTGCGGGAGGGAGTGC
GGGTGGAAGCGCAGGAGGCAGTGCCGGGGGATCAGCGGGAGGAAGTGCCGGGGGTAGTGCTGGTGGCAGC
GGCGTCGACACAAAGGGCCTGCGGAGAGCTGTCCTCGTGGATGGCGGAACAGAGCTCATGGGCGGCGTGC
AGCTCGCCGACCACTACCAGCAGAACACCCCCATCGGCGACGGCCCCGTGCTGCTGCCCGACAACCACTA
CCTGAGCTACCAGTCCAAGCTGAGCAAAGACCCCAACGAGAAGCGCGATCACATGGTCCTGCTGGAGTTC
GTGACCGCCGCCGGGATCACTCTCGGCATGGACGAGCTGTACAAGGGAGGTACCGGTGGATCTATGGTGA
GCAAGGGCGAGGAGCTGTTCACCGGGGTGGTGCCCATCCTGGTCGAGCTGGACGGCGACGTAAACGGCCA
CAAGTTCAGCGTGTCCGGCGAGGGCGAGGGCGATGCCACCTACGGCAAGCTGACCCTGAAGCTGATCTGC
ACCACCGGCAAGCTGCCCGTGCCCTGGCCCACCCTCGTGACCACCCTGGGCTACGGCCTTCAGTGCTTCG
CCCGCTACCCCGACCACATGAAGCAGCACGACTTCTTCAAGTCCGCCATGCCCGAAGGCTACGTCCAGGA
GCGCACCATCTTCTTCAAGGACGACGGCAACTACAAGACCCGCGCCGAGGTGAAGTTCGAGGGCGACACC
CTGGTGAACCGCATCGAGCTGAAGGGCATCGACTTCAAGGAGGACGGCAACATCCTGGGGCACAAGCTGG
AGTACAACTACAACAGCCACAACGTCTATATCACCGCCGACAAGCAGAAGAACGGCATCAAGGCCAACTT
CAAGATCCGCCACAACATCGAGTAAGGCCTGTCAGGCCAAGCTTGGGGATCAATTCTCTAGAGCTCGCTG
ATCAGCCTCGACTGTGCCTTCTAGTTGCCAGCCATCTGTTGTTTGCCCCTCCCCCGTGCCTTCCTTGACC
CTGGAAGGTGCCACTCCCACTGTCCTTTCCTAATAAAATGAGGAAATTGCATCGCATTGTCTGAGTAGGT
GTCATTCTATTCTGGGGGGTGGGGTGGGGCAGGACAGCAAGGGGGAGGATTGGGAAGACAATAGCAGGCA
TGCTGGGGATGCGGTGGGCTCTATGGCTTCTGAGGCGGAAAGAACCAGCTGGGCCTACTAGATAGCGGAC
CCCTTACCGAAACATCGCCGCATTCTGCAGAGGAGTCGAACTTAGTGTATGTAAACTTCTGACCCACTGG
AATTGTGATACAGTGAATTATAAGTGAAATAATCTGTCTGTAAACAATTGTTGGAAAAATGACTTGTGTC
ATGCACAAAGTAGATGTCCTAACTGACTTGCCAAAACTATTGTTTGTTAACAAGAAATTTGTGGAGTAGT
TGAAAAACGAGTTTTAATGACTCCAACTTAAGTGTATGTAAACTTCCGACTTCAACTGTATAGGGATCCA
ATTTTAACAAAATATTAACGCTTACAATTTCCTGATGCGGTATTTTCTCCTTACGCATCTGTGCGGTATT
TCACACCGCATCAGGTGGCACTTTTCGGGGAAATGTGCGCGGAACCCCTATTTGTTTATTTTTCTAAATA
CATTCAAATATGTATCCGCTCATGAGACAATAACCCTGATAAATGCTTCAATAATATTGAAAAAGGAAGA
GTATGAGTATTCAACATTTCCGTGTCGCCCTTATTCCCTTTTTTGCGGCATTTTGCCTTCCTGTTTTTGC
TCACCCAGAAACGCTGGTGAAAGTAAAAGATGCTGAAGATCAGTTGGGTGCACGAGTGGGTTACATCGAA
CTGGATCTCAACAGCGGTAAGATCCTTGAGAGTTTTCGCCCCGAAGAACGTTTTCCAATGATGAGCACTT
TTAAAGTTCTGCTATGTGGCGCGGTATTATCCCGTATTGACGCCGGGCAAGAGCAACTCGGTCGCCGCAT
ACACTATTCTCAGAATGACTTGGTTGAGTACTCACCAGTCACAGAAAAGCATCTTACGGATGGCATGACA
GTAAGAGAATTATGCAGTGCTGCCATAACCATGAGTGATAACACTGCGGCCAACTTACTTCTGACAACGA
TCGGAGGACCGAAGGAGCTAACCGCTTTTTTGCACAACATGGGGGATCATGTAACTCGCCTTGATCGTTG
GGAACCGGAGCTGAATGAAGCCATACCAAACGACGAGCGTGACACCACGATGCCTGTAGCAATGGCAACA
ACGTTGCGCAAACTATTAACTGGCGAACTACTTACTCTAGCTTCCCGGCAACAATTAATAGACTGGATGG
AGGCGGATAAAGTTGCAGGACCACTTCTGCGCTCGGCCCTTCCGGCTGGCTGGTTTATTGCTGATAAATC
TGGAGCCGGTGAGCGTGGGTCTCGCGGTATCATTGCAGCACTGGGGCCAGATGGTAAGCCCTCCCGTATC
GTAGTTATCTACACGACGGGGAGTCAGGCAACTATGGATGAACGAAATAGACAGATCGCTGAAATAGGTG
CCTCACTGATTAAGCATTGGTAACTGTCAGACCAAGTTTACTCATATATACTTTAGATTGATTTAAAACT
TCATTTTTAATTTAAAAGGATCTAGGTGAAGATCCTTTTTGATAATCTCATGACCAAAATCCCTTAACGT
GAGTTTTCGTTCCACTGAGCGTCAGACCCCGTAGAAAAGATCAAAGGATCTTCTTGAGATCCTTTTTTTC
TGCGCGTAATCTGCTGCTTGCAAACAAAAAAACCACCGCTACCAGCGGTGGTTTGTTTGCCGGATCAAGA
GCTACCAACTCTTTTTCCGAAGGTAACTGGCTTCAGCAGAGCGCAGATACCAAATACTGTTCTTCTAGTG
TAGCCGTAGTTAGGCCACCACTTCAAGAACTCTGTAGCACCGCCTACATACCTCGCTCTGCTAATCCTGT
TACCAGTGGCTGCTGCCAGTGGCGATAAGTCGTGTCTTACCGGGTTGGACTCAAGACGATAGTTACCGGA
TAAGGCGCAGCGGTCGGGCTGAACGGGGGGTTCGTGCACACAGCCCAGCTTGGAGCGAACGACCTACACC
GAACTGAGATACCTACAGCGTGAGCTATGAGAAAGCGCCACGCTTCCCGAAGGGAGAAAGGCGGACAGGT
ATCCGGTAAGCGGCAGGGTCGGAACAGGAGAGCGCACGAGGGAGCTTCCAGGGGGAAACGCCTGGTATCT
TTATAGTCCTGTCGGGTTTCGCCACCTCTGACTTGAGCGTCGATTTTTGTGATGCTCGTCAGGGGGGCGG
AGCCTATGGAAAAACGCCAGCAACGCGGCCTTTTTACGGTTCCTGGCCTTTTGCTGGCCTTTTGCTCACA
TGTTCTTTCCTGCGTTATCCCCTGATTCTGTGGATAACCGTATTACCGCCTTTGAGTGAGCTGATACCGC
TCGCCGCAGCCGAACGACCGAGCGCAGCGAGTCAGTGAGCGAGGAAGCGGATCCCTATACAGTTGAAGTC
GGAAGTTTACATACACCTTAGCCAAATACATTTAAACTCACTTTTTCACAATTCCTGACATTTAATCCTA
GTAAAAATTCCCTGTCTTAGGTCAGTTAGGATCACCACTTTATTTTAAGAATGTGAAATATCAGAATAAT
AGTAGAGAGAATGATTCATTTCAGCTTTTATTTCTTTCATCACATTCCCAGTGGGTCAGAAGTTTACATA
CACTCGACTCCTCTGCAGAATGCGGCGATGTTTCGGTAAGGGGTCCCGAGTAGCTAGTTCATGGCAGCCA
GCATATGGCATATGTTGCCAAACTCTAAACCAAATACTCATTCTGATGTTTTAAATGATTTGCCCTCCCA
TATGTCCTTCCGAGTGAGAGACACAAAAAATTCCAACACACTATTGCAATGAAAATAAATTTCCTTTATT
AGCCAGAAGTCAGATGCTCAAGGGGCTTCATGATGTCCCCATAATTTTTGGCAGAGGGAAAAAGATCTCA
GTGGTATTTGTGAGCCAGGGCATTGGCCACACCAGCCACCACCTTCTGATAGGCAGCCTGCACCTGAGGA
GTGAATTCACGACAGGCCTTCGAATCAGGCACCGGGCTTGCGGGTCATGCACCAGGTGCGCGGTCCTTCG
GGCACCTCGACGTCGGCGGTGACGGTGAAGCCGAGCCGCTCGTAGAAGGGGAGGTTGCGGGGCGCGGAGG
TCTCCAGGAAGGCGGGCACCCCGGCGCGCTCGGCCGCCTCCACTCCGGGGAGCACGACGGCGCTGCCCAG
ACCCTTGCCCTGGTGGTCGGGCGAGACGCCGACGGTGGCCAGGAACCACGCGGGCTCCTTGGGCCGGTGC
GGCGCCAGGAGGCCTTCCATCTGTTGCTGCGCGGCCAGCCGGGAACCGCTCAACTCGGCCATGCGCGGGC
CGATCTCGGCGAACACCGCCCCCGCTTCGACGCTCTCCGGCGTGGTCCAGACCGCCACCGCGGCGCCGTC
GTCCGCGACCCACACCTTGCCGATGTCGAGCCCGACGCGCGTGAGGAAGAGTTCTTGCAGCTCGGTGACC
CGCTCGATGTGGCGGTCCGGATCGACGGTGTGGCGCGTGGCGGGGTAGTCGGCGAACGCGGCGGCGAGGG
TGCGTACGGCCCTGGGGACGTCGTCGCGGGTGGCGAGGCGCACCGTGGGCTTGTACTCGGTCATGGTGGC
CTCAGGTGCAGAGGTTTCTACAGGGAAAGAGAGAAAGGCTACAGTTAGTTTGCTGTGATGATGCTAAGTG
CCGAGGTCAGATGTCTATGGATTGTACACGGAATCCCAACGCAGGAACCAAAAAACACTCACCCAAAAAA
ATGGCGCTAAGGCCGAGAGAAAGGCGAAGTTCCGTCTACGGCTATATACCTTGAAACAGGGGCGGCAGAA
GTGACGCAACGCGGTTGCGCGGACGGCTTCCTGTGTTTTCATTGGTCGAAGCGTTCTGCGCGTGCGCAGA
GATTCCCCAGGGAAGGCGGGCCCTCTTCCGAATGTCCAATCCGGACATTCTTCCGGTTGGACCTCCGCGG
TCAGCGCTGTGCCCGGCGAGAGATCACGTGGGGCGCGGAGGCGGTGCTGCTGGGGCACGGCCGTCCAGCC
TCGGCGGCCATATTTTTGAGGGGCTGTTCATCTCGTTCACACGCTCTGTCCGCCATGTTTGTGAGTGGAA
GCGCCATTACCCCTTCAAGCGACTGAAGGCTGCAGGGCCTCTGGTGGCCCGCATGGGGAGACCAGACCCG
CCAGGCCCGCCTTTCCGCACTCAGTCCGGGCTTACTTTATTTTGTGAGACAGGGTCTCGCCTAGAG
