>Addgene plasmid #125207 | pSBbi-Puro_LPAR_AKAR-mut | depositor partial sequence | sequence record 239455 | Sequence of the insert
GCCACCATGGGGTGCATTAAGTCTAAGCGGAAGGACAAAAAGGATCCCATGGTGAGCAAGGGCGAGGAGC
TGTTCACCGGGGTGGTGCCCATCCTGGTCGAGCTGGACGGCGACGTAAACGGCCACAAGTTCAGCGTGTC
CGGCGAGGGCGAGGGCGATGCCACCTACGGCAAGCTGACCCTGAAGTTCATCTGCACCACCGGCAAGCTG
CCCGTGCCCTGGCCCACCCTCGTGACCACCCTGAGCTGGGGCGTGCAGTGCTTCGCCCGCTACCCCGACC
ACATGAAGCAGCACGACTTCTTCAAGTCCGCCATGCCCGAAGGCTACGTCCAGGAGCGCACCATCTTCTT
CAAGGACGACGGCAACTACAAGACCCGCGCCGAGGTGAAGTTCGAGGGCGACACCCTGGTGAACCGCATC
GAGCTGAAGGGCATCGACTTCAAGGAGGACGGCAACATCCTGGGGCACAAGCTGGAGTACAACGCCATCC
ACGGCAACGTCTATATCACCGCCGACAAGCAGAAGAACGGCATCAAGGCCAACTTCGGCCTCAACTGCAA
CATCGAGGACGGCAGCGTGCAGCTCGCCGACCACTACCAGCAGAACACCCCCATCGGCGACGGCCCCGTG
CTGCTGCCCGACAACCACTACCTGAGCACCCAGTCCAAGCTGAGCAAAGACCCCAACGAGAAGCGCGATC
ACATGGTCCTGCTGGAGTTCGTGACCGCCGCCGGGATCACTCTCGGCATGGACGAGCTGTACAAGCGCAT
GCATAAGTTTTCTCAAGAACAGATCGGCGAAAACATTGTGTGCAGGGTCATTTGTACCACGGGTCAAATT
CCCATCCGAGATTTGTCAGCTGATATTTCACAAGTGCTTAAGGAAAAACGATCCATAAAGAAAGTTTGGA
CATTTGGTAGAAACCCAGCCTGTGACTATCATTTAGGAAACATTTCAAGACTGTCAAATAAGCATTTCCA
AATACTACTAGGAGAAGACGGTAACCTTTTATTGAATGACATTTCCACTAATGGGACCTGGTTAAATGGG
CAAAAAGTCGAGAAGAACAGCAATCAGTTACTGTCTCAAGGTGATGAAATAACCGTTGGTGTAGGCGTGG
AATCAGATATTTTATCTCTGGTCATTTTCATAAACGACAAATTTAAGCAGTGCCTCGAGCAGAACAAAGT
TGATCGCTCTGCAGGTAAGCCAGGCAGCGGCGAGGGCAGCACCAAGGGCCTGGTCGACGGAACCTCTGCA
GGAGGTTCCGCAGGGGGTTCCGCCGGAGGAAGCGCCGGTGGCTCTGCTGGCGGCTCTGCTGGTGGGTCTG
CCGGCGGATCTGCGGGAGGGAGTGCGGGTGGAAGCGCAGGAGGCAGTGCCGGGGGATCAGCGGGGGGAAG
TGCCGGGGGTAGTGCTGGTGGCTCTGCAGGAGGTTCCGCAGGGGGTTCCGCCGGAGGAAGCGCCGGTGGC
TCTGCTGGCGGCTCTGCTGGTGGGTCTGCCGGCGGATCTGCGGGAGGGAGTGCGGGTGGAAGCGCAGGAG
GCAGTGCCGGGGGATCAGCGGGAGGAAGTGCCGGGGGTAGTGCTGGTGGCAGCGGCGTCGACACAAAGGG
CCTGCGGAGAGCTGTCCTCGTGGATGGCGGAACAGAGCTCATGGGCGGCGTGCAGCTCGCCGACCACTAC
CAGCAGAACACCCCCATCGGCGACGGCCCCGTGCTGCTGCCCGACAACCACTACCTGAGCTACCAGTCCA
AGCTGAGCAAAGACCCCAACGAGAAGCGCGATCACATGGTCCTGCTGGAGTTCGTGACCGCCGCCGGGAT
CACTCTCGGCATGGACGAGCTGTACAAGGGAGGTACCGGTGGATCTATGGTGAGCAAGGGCGAGGAGCTG
TTCACCGGGGTGGTGCCCATCCTGGTCGAGCTGGACGGCGACGTAAACGGCCACAAGTTCAGCGTGTCCG
GCGAGGGCGAGGGCGATGCCACCTACGGCAAGCTGACCCTGAAGCTGATCTGCACCACCGGCAAGCTGCC
CGTGCCCTGGCCCACCCTCGTGACCACCCTGGGCTACGGCCTTCAGTGCTTCGCCCGCTACCCCGACCAC
ATGAAGCAGCACGACTTCTTCAAGTCCGCCATGCCCGAAGGCTACGTCCAGGAGCGCACCATCTTCTTCA
AGGACGACGGCAACTACAAGACCCGCGCCGAGGTGAAGTTCGAGGGCGACACCCTGGTGAACCGCATCGA
GCTGAAGGGCATCGACTTCAAGGAGGACGGCAACATCCTGGGGCACAAGCTGGAGTACAACTACAACAGC
CACAACGTCTATATCACCGCCGACAAGCAGAAGAACGGCATCAAGGCCAACTTCAAGATCCGCCACAACA
TCGAGTAA
